Addgene plasmid #204556: pcDNA3(+)-UFBP1 F196A V198A-MYC
Purpose: Expresses FLAG-tagged UFBP1 F196A V198A in mammalian cells
Depositing lab: Masaaki Komatsu. Depositing organization: Juntendo University. Publication: The UFM1 system regulates ER-phagy through the ufmylation of CYB5R3. Ishimura R, El-Gowily AH, Noshiro D, Komatsu-Hirota S, Ono Y, Shindo M, Hatta T, Abe M, Uemura T, Lee-Okada HC, Mohamed TM, Yokomizo T, Ueno T, Sakimura K, Natsume T, Sorimachi H, Inada T, Waguri S, Noda NN, Komatsu M. Nat Commun. 2022 Dec 21;13(1):7857. doi: 10.1038/s41467-022-35501-0. PubMed 36543799.
Backbone
  Vector backbone: pcDNA3(+)
  Vector type: Mammalian Expression
Growth in bacteria
  Bacterial resistance: Ampicillin, 100 μg/mL
  Growth temperature: 37°C
  Growth strain: DH5alpha
  Copy number: High Copy
Gene/Insert
  Gene/Insert name: UFBP1
  Species: H. sapiens (human)
  Mutation: F196A V198A
  Entrez Gene: DDRGK1 (a.k.a. C20orf116, SEMDSH, UFBP1, dJ1187M17.3)
  Cloning method: Restriction Enzyme; 5′ cloning site Unknown (unknown if destroyed); 3′ cloning site Unknown (unknown if destroyed)
Terms and licenses: Academic/Nonprofit Terms; Industry Terms: Not Available to Industry
How to cite: pcDNA3(+)-UFBP1 F196A V198A-MYC was a gift from Masaaki Komatsu (Addgene plasmid # 204556 ; http://n2t.net/addgene:204556 ; RRID:Addgene_204556)
