[The description below was written by a language model from this plasmid's Addgene catalogue record and pLannotate feature annotations shown in this document.]
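Description:
pcDNA3(+)-UFBP1 F196A V198A-MYC is a mammalian expression plasmid built on the pcDNA3(+) backbone that carries the human UFBP1 coding sequence (gene symbol DDRGK1, also called C20orf116) with two alanine substitutions, F196A and V198A. The open reading frame sits downstream of the human cytomegalovirus immediate-early enhancer and promoter and is terminated by the bovine growth hormone polyadenylation signal, giving strong constitutive transcription after transfection. T7 and SP6 phage promoters flank the insert, as is usual for this backbone, and can serve for in vitro transcription or as sequencing primer sites. The cloning sites used are not recorded.

The tag is described inconsistently. The plasmid name indicates a MYC tag, and the annotated full sequence (6,371 nt) shows a short Myc epitope segment, about one repeat in length, fused directly to the 3′ end of the DDRGK1 reading frame. The catalogue purpose line instead refers to a FLAG-tagged protein, and no FLAG element is annotated. A second, slightly shorter sequencing record (6,332 nt) lacks both the Myc and SP6 annotations, so the tag is worth confirming before use.

In bacteria the plasmid is maintained at high copy from a ColE1/pUC-type origin with ampicillin selection through β-lactamase; an f1 origin is also present. An SV40 early promoter drives the neomycin phosphotransferase gene with an SV40 poly(A) signal, allowing G418 selection of stable mammalian lines. The record does not state what the double mutation does. The associated work concerns the UFM1 conjugation system and ER-phagy, which suggests the mutant serves for comparison with wild-type UFBP1.
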