Features (pLannotate 1.2.2; 22 found; start..end, strand, type, name):
     28..80      -  misc_feature   bom (fragment): basis of mobility region from pBR322
    235..614     +  enhancer       CMV enhancer: human cytomegalovirus immediate early enhancer
    615..818     +  promoter       CMV promoter: human cytomegalovirus (CMV) immediate early promoter
    814..847     +  LTR            5' LTR (truncated) (fragment): truncated 5' long terminal repeat (LTR) from HIV-1
    863..881     +  promoter       T7 promoter: promoter for bacteriophage T7 RNA polymerase
    915..1856    +  CDS            DDRGK1: DDRGK_HUMAN - Also known as C20orf116 From Homo sapiens (Human).
   1857..1886    +  CDS            3xMyc (fragment): 3 tandem Myc epitope tags
   1924..1942    -  promoter       SP6 promoter: promoter for bacteriophage SP6 RNA polymerase
   1968..2192    +  polyA_signal   bGH poly(A) signal: bovine growth hormone polyadenylation signal
   2196..2217    +  promoter       SV40 promoter (fragment): SV40 enhancer and early promoter
   2238..2666    +  rep_origin     f1 ori (sequence partly withheld): f1 bacteriophage origin of replication; arrow indicates direction of (+) strand synthesis
   2680..3009    +  promoter       SV40 promoter: SV40 enhancer and early promoter
   3076..3867    +  CDS            neo: KKA2_KLEPN - Also known as kan, nptII. Experimental evidence at protein level: Swiss-Prot protein existence level 1. Resistance to kanamycin, neomycin, paromomycin, ribostamycin, butirosin and gentamicin B. From Klebsiella pneumoniae.
   3891..4049    +  CDS            ble (fragment): BLE_KLEPN - Experimental evidence at protein level: Swiss-Prot protein existence level 1. Binding protein with a strong affinity to the bleomycin family of antibiotics. Binds to CL990; an antimitotic-antibiotic compound. From Klebsiella pneumoniae.
   4044..4165    +  polyA_signal   SV40 poly(A) signal: SV40 polyadenylation signal
   4238..4254    -  protein_bind   lac operator: The lac repressor binds to the lac operator to inhibit transcription in E. coli. This inhibition can be relieved by adding lactose or isopropyl-β-D-thiogalactopyranoside (IPTG). lac repressor encoded by lacI
   4262..4292    -  promoter       lac promoter: promoter for the E. coli lac operon
   4307..4328    -  protein_bind   CAP binding site: CAP binding activates transcription in the presence of cAMP. E. coli catabolite activator protein
   4341..4433    -  CDS            lacI (fragment): lac repressor; lacI; The lac repressor binds to the lac operator to inhibit transcription in E. coli. This inhibition can be relieved by adding lactose or isopropyl-β-D-thiogalactopyranoside (IPTG).
   4616..5204    -  rep_origin     ori: high-copy-number ColE1/pMB1/pBR322/pUC origin of replication
   5375..6235    -  CDS            AmpR: β-lactamase; bla; confers resistance to ampicillin, carbenicillin, and related antibiotics
   6236..6340    -  promoter       AmpR promoter: bla
>Addgene plasmid #204556 | pcDNA3(+)-UFBP1 F196A V198A-MYC | addgene full sequence | sequence record 408643 | Addgene NGS Result
GACGGATCGGGAGATCTCCCGATCCCCTATGGTGCACTCTCAGTACAATCTGCTCTGATGCCGCATAGTT
AAGCCAGTATCTGCTCCCTGCTTGTGTGTTGGAGGTCGCTGAGTAGTGCGCGAGCAAAATTTAAGCTACA
ACAAGGCAAGGCTTGACCGACAATTGCATGAAGAATCTGCTTAGGGTTAGGCGTTTTGCGCTGCTTCGCG
ATGTACGGGCCAGATATACGCGTTGACATTGATTATTGACTAGTTATTAATAGTAATCAATTACGGGGTC
ATTAGTTCATAGCCCATATATGGAGTTCCGCGTTACATAACTTACGGTAAATGGCCCGCCTGGCTGACCG
CCCAACGACCCCCGCCCATTGACGTCAATAATGACGTATGTTCCCATAGTAACGCCAATAGGGACTTTCC
ATTGACGTCAATGGGTGGAGTATTTACGGTAAACTGCCCACTTGGCAGTACATCAAGTGTATCATATGCC
AAGTACGCCCCCTATTGACGTCAATGACGGTAAATGGCCCGCCTGGCATTATGCCCAGTACATGACCTTA
TGGGACTTTCCTACTTGGCAGTACATCTACGTATTAGTCATCGCTATTACCATGGTGATGCGGTTTTGGC
AGTACATCAATGGGCGTGGATAGCGGTTTGACTCACGGGGATTTCCAAGTCTCCACCCCATTGACGTCAA
TGGGAGTTTGTTTTGGCACCAAAATCAACGGGACTTTCCAAAATGTCGTAACAACTCCGCCCCATTGACG
CAAATGGGCGGTAGGCGTGTACGGTGGGAGGTCTATATAAGCAGAGCTCTCTGGCTAACTAGAGAACCCA
CTGCTTACTGGCTTATCGAAATTAATACGACTCACTATAGGGAGACCCAAGCTTGGTACCGAGCTCGGAT
CCACATGGTGGCGCCTGTGTGGTACTTGGTAGCGGCGGCTCTGCTAGTCGGCTTTATCCTCTTCCTGACT
CGCAGCCGGGGCCGGGCGGCATCAGCCGGCCAAGAGCCACTGCACAATGAGGAGCTGGCAGGAGCAGGCC
GGGTGGCCCAGCCTGGGCCCCTGGAGCCTGAGGAGCCGAGAGCTGGAGGCAGGCCTCGGCGCCGGAGGGA
CCTGGGCAGCCGCCTACAGGCCCAGCGTCGAGCCCAGCGGGTGGCCTGGGCAGAAGCAGATGAGAACGAG
GAGGAAGCTGTCATCCTAGCCCAGGAGGAGGAAGGTGTCGAGAAGCCAGCGGAAACTCACCTGTCGGGGA
AAATTGGAGCTAAGAAACTGCGGAAGCTGGAGGAGAAACAAGCGCGAAAGGCCCAGCGTGAGGCAGAGGA
GGCTGAACGTGAGGAGCGGAAACGACTCGAGTCCCAGCGCGAAGCTGAGTGGAAGAAGGAGGAGGAGCGG
CTTCGCCTGGAGGAGGAGCAGAAGGAGGAGGAGGAGAGGAAGGCCCGCGAGGAGCAGGCCCAGCGGGAGC
ATGAGGAGTACCTGAAACTGAAGGAGGCCGCTGTGGCGGAGGAGGAAGGCGTAGGAGAGACCATGACTGA
GGAACAGTCCCAGAGCTTCCTGACAGAGTTCATCAACTACATCAAGCAGTCCAAGGTTGTGCTCTTGGAA
GACCTGGCTTCCCAGGTGGGCCTACGCACTCAGGACACCATAAATCGCATCCAGGACCTGCTGGCTGAGG
GGACTATAACAGGTGTGATTGACGACCGGGGCAAGTTCATCTACATAACCCCAGAGGAACTGGCCGCCGT
GGCCAACTTCATCCGACAGCGGGGCCGGGTGTCCATCGCCGAGCTTGCCCAAGCCAGCAACTCCCTCATC
GCCTGGGGACGGGAGTCCCCTGCCCAAGCCCCAGCCGAGCAGAAACTCATCTCTGAAGAGGATCTGTGAG
CGGCCGCTCGAGCATGCATCTAGAGGGCCCTATTCTATAGTGTCACCTAAATGCTAGAGCTCGCTGATCA
GCCTCGACTGTGCCTTCTAGTTGCCAGCCATCTGTTGTTTGCCCCTCCCCCGTGCCTTCCTTGACCCTGG
AAGGTGCCACTCCCACTGTCCTTTCCTAATAAAATGAGGAAATTGCATCGCATTGTCTGAGTAGGTGTCA
TTCTATTCTGGGGGGTGGGGTGGGGCAGGACAGCAAGGGGGAGGATTGGGAAGACAATAGCAGGCATGCT
GGGGATGCGGTGGGCTCTATGGCTTCTGAGGCGGAAAGAACCAGCTGGGGCTCTAGGGGGTATCCCC
[124 nt withheld, positions 2238-2361]
C
[91 nt withheld, positions 2363-2453]
A
[49 nt withheld, positions 2455-2503]
CCTTTGACGTTGGAGTCCACGTTCTTT
[37 nt withheld, positions 2531-2567]
ACCCTATCTCGGTCTATTCTTTTGATTTATAAGGGATTTTGCCGATTTCGGCCTATTGGTTAAAAAATGA
GCTGATTTAACAAAAATTTAACGCGAATTAATTCTGTGGAATGTGTGTCAGTTAGGGTGTGGAAAGTCCC
CAGGCTCCCCAGCAGGCAGAAGTATGCAAAGCATGCATCTCAATTAGTCAGCAACCAGGTGTGGAAAGTC
CCCAGGCTCCCCAGCAGGCAGAAGTATGCAAAGCATGCATCTCAATTAGTCAGCAACCATAGTCCCGCCC
CTAACTCCGCCCATCCCGCCCCTAACTCCGCCCAGTTCCGCCCATTCTCCGCCCCATGGCTGACTAATTT
TTTTTATTTATGCAGAGGCCGAGGCCGCCTCTGCCTCTGAGCTATTCCAGAAGTAGTGAGGAGGCTTTTT
TGGAGGCCTAGGCTTTTGCAAAAAGCTCCCGGGAGCTTGTATATCCATTTTCGGATCTGATCAAGAGACA
GGATGAGGATCGTTTCGCATGATTGAACAAGATGGATTGCACGCAGGTTCTCCGGCCGCTTGGGTGGAGA
GGCTATTCGGCTATGACTGGGCACAACAGACAATCGGCTGCTCTGATGCCGCCGTGTTCCGGCTGTCAGC
GCAGGGGCGCCCGGTTCTTTTTGTCAAGACCGACCTGTCCGGTGCCCTGAATGAACTGCAGGACGAGGCA
GCGCGGCTATCGTGGCTGGCCACGACGGGCGTTCCTTGCGCAGCTGTGCTCGACGTTGTCACTGAAGCGG
GAAGGGACTGGCTGCTATTGGGCGAAGTGCCGGGGCAGGATCTCCTGTCATCTCACCTTGCTCCTGCCGA
GAAAGTATCCATCATGGCTGATGCAATGCGGCGGCTGCATACGCTTGATCCGGCTACCTGCCCATTCGAC
CACCAAGCGAAACATCGCATCGAGCGAGCACGTACTCGGATGGAAGCCGGTCTTGTCGATCAGGATGATC
TGGACGAAGAGCATCAGGGGCTCGCGCCAGCCGAACTGTTCGCCAGGCTCAAGGCGCGCATGCCCGACGG
CGAGGATCTCGTCGTGACCCATGGCGATGCCTGCTTGCCGAATATCATGGTGGAAAATGGCCGCTTTTCT
GGATTCATCGACTGTGGCCGGCTGGGTGTGGCGGACCGCTATCAGGACATAGCGTTGGCTACCCGTGATA
TTGCTGAAGAGCTTGGCGGCGAATGGGCTGACCGCTTCCTCGTGCTTTACGGTATCGCCGCTCCCGATTC
GCAGCGCATCGCCTTCTATCGCCTTCTTGACGAGTTCTTCTGAGCGGGACTCTGGGGTTCGAAATGACCG
ACCAAGCGACGCCCAACCTGCCATCACGAGATTTCGATTCCACCGCCGCCTTCTATGAAAGGTTGGGCTT
CGGAATCGTTTTCCGGGACGCCGGCTGGATGATCCTCCAGCGCGGGGATCTCATGCTGGAGTTCTTCGCC
CACCCCAACTTGTTTATTGCAGCTTATAATGGTTACAAATAAAGCAATAGCATCACAAATTTCACAAATA
AAGCATTTTTTTCACTGCATTCTAGTTGTGGTTTGTCCAAACTCATCAATGTATCTTATCATGTCTGTAT
ACCGTCGACCTCTAGCTAGAGCTTGGCGTAATCATGGTCATAGCTGTTTCCTGTGTGAAATTGTTATCCG
CTCACAATTCCACACAACATACGAGCCGGAAGCATAAAGTGTAAAGCCTGGGGTGCCTAATGAGTGAGCT
AACTCACATTAATTGCGTTGCGCTCACTGCCCGCTTTCCAGTCGGGAAACCTGTCGTGCCAGCTGCATTA
ATGAATCGGCCAACGCGCGGGGAGAGGCGGTTTGCGTATTGGGCGCTCTTCCGCTTCCTCGCTCACTGAC
TCGCTGCGCTCGGTCGTTCGGCTGCGGCGAGCGGTATCAGCTCACTCAAAGGCGGTAATACGGTTATCCA
CAGAATCAGGGGATAACGCAGGAAAGAACATGTGAGCAAAAGGCCAGCAAAAGGCCAGGAACCGTAAAAA
GGCCGCGTTGCTGGCGTTTTTCCATAGGCTCCGCCCCCCTGACGAGCATCACAAAAATCGACGCTCAAGT
CAGAGGTGGCGAAACCCGACAGGACTATAAAGATACCAGGCGTTTCCCCCTGGAAGCTCCCTCGTGCGCT
CTCCTGTTCCGACCCTGCCGCTTACCGGATACCTGTCCGCCTTTCTCCCTTCGGGAAGCGTGGCGCTTTC
TCATAGCTCACGCTGTAGGTATCTCAGTTCGGTGTAGGTCGTTCGCTCCAAGCTGGGCTGTGTGCACGAA
CCCCCCGTTCAGCCCGACCGCTGCGCCTTATCCGGTAACTATCGTCTTGAGTCCAACCCGGTAAGACACG
ACTTATCGCCACTGGCAGCAGCCACTGGTAACAGGATTAGCAGAGCGAGGTATGTAGGCGGTGCTACAGA
GTTCTTGAAGTGGTGGCCTAACTACGGCTACACTAGAAGAACAGTATTTGGTATCTGCGCTCTGCTGAAG
CCAGTTACCTTCGGAAAAAGAGTTGGTAGCTCTTGATCCGGCAAACAAACCACCGCTGGTAGCGGTGGTT
TTTTTGTTTGCAAGCAGCAGATTACGCGCAGAAAAAAAGGATCTCAAGAAGATCCTTTGATCTTTTCTAC
GGGGTCTGACGCTCAGTGGAACGAAAACTCACGTTAAGGGATTTTGGTCATGAGATTATCAAAAAGGATC
TTCACCTAGATCCTTTTAAATTAAAAATGAAGTTTTAAATCAATCTAAAGTATATATGAGTAAACTTGGT
CTGACAGTTACCAATGCTTAATCAGTGAGGCACCTATCTCAGCGATCTGTCTATTTCGTTCATCCATAGT
TGCCTGACTCCCCGTCGTGTAGATAACTACGATACGGGAGGGCTTACCATCTGGCCCCAGTGCTGCAATG
ATACCGCGAGACCCACGCTCACCGGCTCCAGATTTATCAGCAATAAACCAGCCAGCCGGAAGGGCCGAGC
GCAGAAGTGGTCCTGCAACTTTATCCGCCTCCATCCAGTCTATTAATTGTTGCCGGGAAGCTAGAGTAAG
TAGTTCGCCAGTTAATAGTTTGCGCAACGTTGTTGCCATTGCTACAGGCATCGTGGTGTCACGCTCGTCG
TTTGGTATGGCTTCATTCAGCTCCGGTTCCCAACGATCAAGGCGAGTTACATGATCCCCCATGTTGTGCA
AAAAAGCGGTTAGCTCCTTCGGTCCTCCGATCGTTGTCAGAAGTAAGTTGGCCGCAGTGTTATCACTCAT
GGTTATGGCAGCACTGCATAATTCTCTTACTGTCATGCCATCCGTAAGATGCTTTTCTGTGACTGGTGAG
TACTCAACCAAGTCATTCTGAGAATAGTGTATGCGGCGACCGAGTTGCTCTTGCCCGGCGTCAATACGGG
ATAATACCGCGCCACATAGCAGAACTTTAAAAGTGCTCATCATTGGAAAACGTTCTTCGGGGCGAAAACT
CTCAAGGATCTTACCGCTGTTGAGATCCAGTTCGATGTAACCCACTCGTGCACCCAACTGATCTTCAGCA
TCTTTTACTTTCACCAGCGTTTCTGGGTGAGCAAAAACAGGAAGGCAAAATGCCGCAAAAAAGGGAATAA
GGGCGACACGGAAATGTTGAATACTCATACTCTTCCTTTTTCAATATTATTGAAGCATTTATCAGGGTTA
TTGTCTCATGAGCGGATACATATTTGAATGTATTTAGAAAAATAAACAAATAGGGGTTCCGCGCACATTT
CCCCGAAAAGTGCCACCTGACGTC
