Features (pLannotate 1.2.2; 20 found; start..end, strand, type, name):
     28..80      -  misc_feature   bom (fragment): basis of mobility region from pBR322
    235..614     +  enhancer       CMV enhancer: human cytomegalovirus immediate early enhancer
    615..818     +  promoter       CMV promoter: human cytomegalovirus (CMV) immediate early promoter
    814..847     +  LTR            5' LTR (truncated) (fragment): truncated 5' long terminal repeat (LTR) from HIV-1
    863..881     +  promoter       T7 promoter: promoter for bacteriophage T7 RNA polymerase
    917..1858    +  CDS            DDRGK1: DDRGK_HUMAN - Also known as C20orf116 From Homo sapiens (Human).
   1929..2153    +  polyA_signal   bGH poly(A) signal: bovine growth hormone polyadenylation signal
   2157..2178    +  promoter       SV40 promoter (fragment): SV40 enhancer and early promoter
   2199..2627    +  rep_origin     f1 ori (sequence partly withheld): f1 bacteriophage origin of replication; arrow indicates direction of (+) strand synthesis
   2641..2970    +  promoter       SV40 promoter: SV40 enhancer and early promoter
   3037..3828    +  CDS            neo: KKA2_KLEPN - Also known as kan, nptII. Experimental evidence at protein level: Swiss-Prot protein existence level 1. Resistance to kanamycin, neomycin, paromomycin, ribostamycin, butirosin and gentamicin B. From Klebsiella pneumoniae.
   3852..4010    +  CDS            ble (fragment): BLE_KLEPN - Experimental evidence at protein level: Swiss-Prot protein existence level 1. Binding protein with a strong affinity to the bleomycin family of antibiotics. Binds to CL990; an antimitotic-antibiotic compound. From Klebsiella pneumoniae.
   4005..4126    +  polyA_signal   SV40 poly(A) signal: SV40 polyadenylation signal
   4199..4215    -  protein_bind   lac operator: The lac repressor binds to the lac operator to inhibit transcription in E. coli. This inhibition can be relieved by adding lactose or isopropyl-β-D-thiogalactopyranoside (IPTG). lac repressor encoded by lacI
   4223..4253    -  promoter       lac promoter: promoter for the E. coli lac operon
   4268..4289    -  protein_bind   CAP binding site: CAP binding activates transcription in the presence of cAMP. E. coli catabolite activator protein
   4302..4394    -  CDS            lacI (fragment): lac repressor; lacI; The lac repressor binds to the lac operator to inhibit transcription in E. coli. This inhibition can be relieved by adding lactose or isopropyl-β-D-thiogalactopyranoside (IPTG).
   4577..5165    -  rep_origin     ori: high-copy-number ColE1/pMB1/pBR322/pUC origin of replication
   5336..6196    -  CDS            AmpR: β-lactamase; bla; confers resistance to ampicillin, carbenicillin, and related antibiotics
   6197..6301    -  promoter       AmpR promoter: bla
>Addgene plasmid #204556 | pcDNA3(+)-UFBP1 F196A V198A-MYC Sequencing Result | analyzer sequence | sequence record 403937
GACGGATCGGGAGATCTCCCGATCCCCTATGGTGCACTCTCAGTACAATCTGCTCTGATGCCGCATAGTT
AAGCCAGTATCTGCTCCCTGCTTGTGTGTTGGAGGTCGCTGAGTAGTGCGCGAGCAAAATTTAAGCTACA
ACAAGGCAAGGCTTGACCGACAATTGCATGAAGAATCTGCTTAGGGTTAGGCGTTTTGCGCTGCTTCGCG
ATGTACGGGCCAGATATACGCGTTGACATTGATTATTGACTAGTTATTAATAGTAATCAATTACGGGGTC
ATTAGTTCATAGCCCATATATGGAGTTCCGCGTTACATAACTTACGGTAAATGGCCCGCCTGGCTGACCG
CCCAACGACCCCCGCCCATTGACGTCAATAATGACGTATGTTCCCATAGTAACGCCAATAGGGACTTTCC
ATTGACGTCAATGGGTGGAGTATTTACGGTAAACTGCCCACTTGGCAGTACATCAAGTGTATCATATGCC
AAGTACGCCCCCTATTGACGTCAATGACGGTAAATGGCCCGCCTGGCATTATGCCCAGTACATGACCTTA
TGGGACTTTCCTACTTGGCAGTACATCTACGTATTAGTCATCGCTATTACCATGGTGATGCGGTTTTGGC
AGTACATCAATGGGCGTGGATAGCGGTTTGACTCACGGGGATTTCCAAGTCTCCACCCCATTGACGTCAA
TGGGAGTTTGTTTTGGCACCAAAATCAACGGGACTTTCCAAAATGTCGTAACAACTCCGCCCCATTGACG
CAAATGGGCGGTAGGCGTGTACGGTGGGAGGTCTATATAAGCAGAGCTCTCTGGCTAACTAGAGAACCCA
CTGCTTACTGGCTTATCGAAATTAATACGACTCACTATAGGGAGACCCAAGCTGGCTAGCGTTTAAACTT
AAGCTTATGGTGGCGCCTGTGTGGTACTTGGTAGCGGCGGCTCTGCTAGTCGGCTTTATCCTCTTCCTGA
CTCGCAGCCGGGGCCGGGCGGCATCAGCCGGCCAAGAGCCACTGCACAATGAGGAGCTGGCAGGAGCAGG
CCGGGTGGCCCAGCCTGGGCCCCTGGAGCCTGAGGAGCCGAGAGCTGGAGGCAGGCCTCGGCGCCGGAGG
GACCTGGGCAGCCGCCTACAGGCCCAGCGTCGAGCCCAGCGGGTGGCCTGGGCAGAAGCAGATGAGAACG
AGGAGGAAGCTGTCATCCTAGCCCAGGAGGAGGAAGGTGTCGAGAAGCCAGCGGAAACTCACCTGTCGGG
GAAAATTGGAGCTAAGAAACTGCGGAAGCTGGAGGAGAAACAAGCGCGAAAGGCCCAGCGTGAGGCAGAG
GAGGCTGAACGTGAGGAGCGGAAACGACTCGAGTCCCAGCGCGAAGCTGAGTGGAAGAAGGAGGAGGAGC
GGCTTCGCCTGGAGGAGGAGCAGAAGGAGGAGGAGGAGAGGAAGGCCCGCGAGGAGCAGGCCCAGCGGGA
GCATGAGGAGTACCTGAAACTGAAGGAGGCCGCTGTGGCGGAGGAGGAAGGCGTAGGAGAGACCATGACT
GAGGAACAGTCCCAGAGCTTCCTGACAGAGTTCATCAACTACATCAAGCAGTCCAAGGTTGTGCTCTTGG
AAGACCTGGCTTCCCAGGTGGGCCTACGCACTCAGGACACCATAAATCGCATCCAGGACCTGCTGGCTGA
GGGGACTATAACAGGTGTGATTGACGACCGGGGCAAGTTCATCTACATAACCCCAGAGGAACTGGCCGCC
GTGGCCAACTTCATCCGACAGCGGGGCCGGGTGTCCATCGCCGAGCTTGCCCAAGCCAGCAACTCCCTCA
TCGCCTGGGGCCGGGAGTCCCCTGCACAAGCCCCAGCCGAACAAAAACTCATCTCAGAAGAGGATCTGTG
ATCTAGAGGGCCCGTTTAAACCCGCTGATCAGCCTCGACTGTGCCTTCTAGTTGCCAGCCATCTGTTGTT
TGCCCCTCCCCCGTGCCTTCCTTGACCCTGGAAGGTGCCACTCCCACTGTCCTTTCCTAATAAAATGAGG
AAATTGCATCGCATTGTCTGAGTAGGTGTCATTCTATTCTGGGGGGTGGGGTGGGGCAGGACAGCAAGGG
GGAGGATTGGGAAGACAATAGCAGGCATGCTGGGGATGCGGTGGGCTCTATGGCTTCTGAGGCGGAAAGA
ACCAGCTGGGGCTCTAGGGGGTATCCCC
[124 nt withheld, positions 2199-2322]
C
[91 nt withheld, positions 2324-2414]
A
[49 nt withheld, positions 2416-2464]
CCTTTGACGTTGGAGTCCACGTTCTTT
[37 nt withheld, positions 2492-2528]
ACCCTATCTCGGTCTATTCTTTTGATTTATAAGGGATTTTGCCGATTTCGGCCTATTGGTTAAAAAATGA
GCTGATTTAACAAAAATTTAACGCGAATTAATTCTGTGGAATGTGTGTCAGTTAGGGTGTGGAAAGTCCC
CAGGCTCCCCAGCAGGCAGAAGTATGCAAAGCATGCATCTCAATTAGTCAGCAACCAGGTGTGGAAAGTC
CCCAGGCTCCCCAGCAGGCAGAAGTATGCAAAGCATGCATCTCAATTAGTCAGCAACCATAGTCCCGCCC
CTAACTCCGCCCATCCCGCCCCTAACTCCGCCCAGTTCCGCCCATTCTCCGCCCCATGGCTGACTAATTT
TTTTTATTTATGCAGAGGCCGAGGCCGCCTCTGCCTCTGAGCTATTCCAGAAGTAGTGAGGAGGCTTTTT
TGGAGGCCTAGGCTTTTGCAAAAAGCTCCCGGGAGCTTGTATATCCATTTTCGGATCTGATCAAGAGACA
GGATGAGGATCGTTTCGCATGATTGAACAAGATGGATTGCACGCAGGTTCTCCGGCCGCTTGGGTGGAGA
GGCTATTCGGCTATGACTGGGCACAACAGACAATCGGCTGCTCTGATGCCGCCGTGTTCCGGCTGTCAGC
GCAGGGGCGCCCGGTTCTTTTTGTCAAGACCGACCTGTCCGGTGCCCTGAATGAACTGCAGGACGAGGCA
GCGCGGCTATCGTGGCTGGCCACGACGGGCGTTCCTTGCGCAGCTGTGCTCGACGTTGTCACTGAAGCGG
GAAGGGACTGGCTGCTATTGGGCGAAGTGCCGGGGCAGGATCTCCTGTCATCTCACCTTGCTCCTGCCGA
GAAAGTATCCATCATGGCTGATGCAATGCGGCGGCTGCATACGCTTGATCCGGCTACCTGCCCATTCGAC
CACCAAGCGAAACATCGCATCGAGCGAGCACGTACTCGGATGGAAGCCGGTCTTGTCGATCAGGATGATC
TGGACGAAGAGCATCAGGGGCTCGCGCCAGCCGAACTGTTCGCCAGGCTCAAGGCGCGCATGCCCGACGG
CGAGGATCTCGTCGTGACCCATGGCGATGCCTGCTTGCCGAATATCATGGTGGAAAATGGCCGCTTTTCT
GGATTCATCGACTGTGGCCGGCTGGGTGTGGCGGACCGCTATCAGGACATAGCGTTGGCTACCCGTGATA
TTGCTGAAGAGCTTGGCGGCGAATGGGCTGACCGCTTCCTCGTGCTTTACGGTATCGCCGCTCCCGATTC
GCAGCGCATCGCCTTCTATCGCCTTCTTGACGAGTTCTTCTGAGCGGGACTCTGGGGTTCGAAATGACCG
ACCAAGCGACGCCCAACCTGCCATCACGAGATTTCGATTCCACCGCCGCCTTCTATGAAAGGTTGGGCTT
CGGAATCGTTTTCCGGGACGCCGGCTGGATGATCCTCCAGCGCGGGGATCTCATGCTGGAGTTCTTCGCC
CACCCCAACTTGTTTATTGCAGCTTATAATGGTTACAAATAAAGCAATAGCATCACAAATTTCACAAATA
AAGCATTTTTTTCACTGCATTCTAGTTGTGGTTTGTCCAAACTCATCAATGTATCTTATCATGTCTGTAT
ACCGTCGACCTCTAGCTAGAGCTTGGCGTAATCATGGTCATAGCTGTTTCCTGTGTGAAATTGTTATCCG
CTCACAATTCCACACAACATACGAGCCGGAAGCATAAAGTGTAAAGCCTGGGGTGCCTAATGAGTGAGCT
AACTCACATTAATTGCGTTGCGCTCACTGCCCGCTTTCCAGTCGGGAAACCTGTCGTGCCAGCTGCATTA
ATGAATCGGCCAACGCGCGGGGAGAGGCGGTTTGCGTATTGGGCGCTCTTCCGCTTCCTCGCTCACTGAC
TCGCTGCGCTCGGTCGTTCGGCTGCGGCGAGCGGTATCAGCTCACTCAAAGGCGGTAATACGGTTATCCA
CAGAATCAGGGGATAACGCAGGAAAGAACATGTGAGCAAAAGGCCAGCAAAAGGCCAGGAACCGTAAAAA
GGCCGCGTTGCTGGCGTTTTTCCATAGGCTCCGCCCCCCTGACGAGCATCACAAAAATCGACGCTCAAGT
CAGAGGTGGCGAAACCCGACAGGACTATAAAGATACCAGGCGTTTCCCCCTGGAAGCTCCCTCGTGCGCT
CTCCTGTTCCGACCCTGCCGCTTACCGGATACCTGTCCGCCTTTCTCCCTTCGGGAAGCGTGGCGCTTTC
TCATAGCTCACGCTGTAGGTATCTCAGTTCGGTGTAGGTCGTTCGCTCCAAGCTGGGCTGTGTGCACGAA
CCCCCCGTTCAGCCCGACCGCTGCGCCTTATCCGGTAACTATCGTCTTGAGTCCAACCCGGTAAGACACG
ACTTATCGCCACTGGCAGCAGCCACTGGTAACAGGATTAGCAGAGCGAGGTATGTAGGCGGTGCTACAGA
GTTCTTGAAGTGGTGGCCTAACTACGGCTACACTAGAAGAACAGTATTTGGTATCTGCGCTCTGCTGAAG
CCAGTTACCTTCGGAAAAAGAGTTGGTAGCTCTTGATCCGGCAAACAAACCACCGCTGGTAGCGGTGGTT
TTTTTGTTTGCAAGCAGCAGATTACGCGCAGAAAAAAAGGATCTCAAGAAGATCCTTTGATCTTTTCTAC
GGGGTCTGACGCTCAGTGGAACGAAAACTCACGTTAAGGGATTTTGGTCATGAGATTATCAAAAAGGATC
TTCACCTAGATCCTTTTAAATTAAAAATGAAGTTTTAAATCAATCTAAAGTATATATGAGTAAACTTGGT
CTGACAGTTACCAATGCTTAATCAGTGAGGCACCTATCTCAGCGATCTGTCTATTTCGTTCATCCATAGT
TGCCTGACTCCCCGTCGTGTAGATAACTACGATACGGGAGGGCTTACCATCTGGCCCCAGTGCTGCAATG
ATACCGCGAGACCCACGCTCACCGGCTCCAGATTTATCAGCAATAAACCAGCCAGCCGGAAGGGCCGAGC
GCAGAAGTGGTCCTGCAACTTTATCCGCCTCCATCCAGTCTATTAATTGTTGCCGGGAAGCTAGAGTAAG
TAGTTCGCCAGTTAATAGTTTGCGCAACGTTGTTGCCATTGCTACAGGCATCGTGGTGTCACGCTCGTCG
TTTGGTATGGCTTCATTCAGCTCCGGTTCCCAACGATCAAGGCGAGTTACATGATCCCCCATGTTGTGCA
AAAAAGCGGTTAGCTCCTTCGGTCCTCCGATCGTTGTCAGAAGTAAGTTGGCCGCAGTGTTATCACTCAT
GGTTATGGCAGCACTGCATAATTCTCTTACTGTCATGCCATCCGTAAGATGCTTTTCTGTGACTGGTGAG
TACTCAACCAAGTCATTCTGAGAATAGTGTATGCGGCGACCGAGTTGCTCTTGCCCGGCGTCAATACGGG
ATAATACCGCGCCACATAGCAGAACTTTAAAAGTGCTCATCATTGGAAAACGTTCTTCGGGGCGAAAACT
CTCAAGGATCTTACCGCTGTTGAGATCCAGTTCGATGTAACCCACTCGTGCACCCAACTGATCTTCAGCA
TCTTTTACTTTCACCAGCGTTTCTGGGTGAGCAAAAACAGGAAGGCAAAATGCCGCAAAAAAGGGAATAA
GGGCGACACGGAAATGTTGAATACTCATACTCTTCCTTTTTCAATATTATTGAAGCATTTATCAGGGTTA
TTGTCTCATGAGCGGATACATATTTGAATGTATTTAGAAAAATAAACAAATAGGGGTTCCGCGCACATTT
CCCCGAAAAGTGCCACCTGACGTC
